>Addgene plasmid #54833 | mKind2-N1 | addgene partial sequence | sequence record 90501 | CMV-F 5'-CGCAAATGGGCGGTAGGCGTG-3'
GTGAACCGTCAGATCCGCTAGCGCTACCGGACTCAGATCTCGAGCTCAAGCTTCGAATTCTGCAGTCGAC
GGTACCGCGGGCCCGGGATCCACCGGTCGCCACCATGGTGAGCGAGCTGATTAAGGAGAACATGCCCATG
AAGCTGTACATGGAGGGCACCGTGAACAACCACCACTTCAAGTGCACATCCGAGGGCGAAGGCAAGCCCT
ACGAGGGCACCCAGACCATGAGAATCAAGGTCGTCGAGGGCGGCCCTCTCCCCTTCGCCTTCGACATCCT
GGCTACCAGCTTCATGTACGGCAGCAAAACCTTCATCAAGCACCCTCCGGGCATCCCCGACTTCTTTAAG
CAGTCCTTCCCTGAGGGCTTCACATGGGAGAGAGTCACCACATACGAAGACGGGGGCGTGCTGACCGCTA
CCCAGGACACCAGCCTCCAGGACGGCTGCCTCATCTACAACGTCAAGGTTAGAGGGGTGAACTTCCCAGC
CAACGGCCCTGTGATGCAGAAGAAAACACTCGGCTGGGAGGCCCACACCGAGACGATGTACCCCGCTGAC
GGCGGCCTGGAAGGCGCATGTGACATGGCCCTGAAGCTCGTGGGCGGGGGCCACCTGATCGCCAACCTTG
AGACCACATACAGATCCAAGAAACCCGCTACGAACCTCAAGATGCCCGGCGTCTACAACGTGGACCACAG
ACTGGAAAGAATCAAGGAGGCCGACGATGAGACCTACGTCGAGCAGCACGAGGTGGCTGTGGCCAGATAC
TCTACTGGTGGCGCTGGTGATGGAGGTAAATGAGCGGCCGCGACTCTAGATCATAATCAGCCATACCACA
TTTGTAGAGGTT
