[The description below was written by a language model from this plasmid's Addgene catalogue record.]
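Description:
mKind2-N1 is an empty mammalian expression backbone of about 4.75 kb, designed as an "N1"-style cloning vector for building fluorescent protein fusions. It carries no insert. Instead, the backbone supplies the coding sequence for the fluorescent protein mKind2, positioned so that a gene of interest cloned upstream and in frame is expressed with mKind2 fused to its C terminus. The plasmid is propagated in E. coli as a high-copy plasmid under kanamycin selection, and it carries a neomycin resistance marker that allows G418 selection of stably transfected mammalian cells.

The record lists the spectral values for mKind2 as excitation 580 nm and emission 515 nm. An emission wavelength shorter than the excitation wavelength is unusual for a conventional fluorophore, so these figures may be transposed or may refer to different states of the protein; the record does not clarify this, and the values are best checked independently. The depositor notes that no sequence information is available and no feature table is provided. As a result, the promoter driving expression, the polyadenylation signal, the origin of replication and the composition of the multiple cloning site are not stated, even though vectors in the N1 format typically follow a common layout.

Typical use, as far as the record supports it, is to clone a protein of interest in frame ahead of mKind2 for live-cell or fixed-cell imaging of localization in transfected mammalian cells. The unmodified vector can also serve as a control expressing the fluorescent protein alone.
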