Addgene plasmid #54833: mKind2-N1
Purpose: (Empty Backbone) Localization: N1 Cloning Vector, Excitation: 580, Emission: 515
Depositing lab: Michael Davidson. Depositing organization: Florida State University, Tallahassee.
Backbone
  Vector backbone: mKind2-N1
  Backbone size (bp): 4750
  Vector type: Mammalian Expression
  Selectable markers: Neomycin (select with G418)
  Tag / fusion protein: mKind2 (C terminal on backbone)
Growth in bacteria
  Bacterial resistance: Kanamycin, 50 μg/mL
  Growth temperature: 37°C
  Growth strain: DH5alpha
  Copy number: High Copy
Gene/Insert
  Gene/Insert name: None
  Tag / fusion protein: mKind2 (C terminal on backbone)
Terms and licenses: Academic/Nonprofit Terms; Industry Terms
Depositor comments: No Sequence Information . Excitation = 580; Emission = 515
How to cite: mKind2-N1 was a gift from Michael Davidson (Addgene plasmid # 54833 ; http://n2t.net/addgene:54833 ; RRID:Addgene_54833)
